Addgene plasmid #18454: T4 Lysozyme R96H WT*
Depositing lab: Brian Matthews. Depositing organization: University of Oregon.
Backbone
  Vector backbone: pHS1403
  Backbone size w/o insert (bp): 5000
  Vector type: Bacterial Expression
Growth in bacteria
  Bacterial resistance: Ampicillin, 100 μg/mL
  Growth temperature: 37°C
  Growth strain: DH5alpha
  Copy number: High Copy
Gene/Insert
  Gene/Insert name: T4 Lysozyme (alt name: N20)
  Species: Bacteriophage T4
  Insert size (bp): 600
  Mutation: R96H WT*
  GenBank ID: NP_049736
  Entrez Gene: e (a.k.a. T4p123)
  Cloning method: Restriction Enzyme; 5′ cloning site BamHI (not destroyed); 3′ cloning site HindIII (not destroyed)
  Sequencing primers: 5′ na; 3′ GGCGTATCACGAGGCCC
Terms and licenses: Academic/Nonprofit Terms; Industry Terms: Not Available to Industry
Depositor comments: The BamHI site is 27 bp from the ATG and the HindIII site is 115 bp from the stop.
How to cite: T4 Lysozyme R96H WT* was a gift from Brian Matthews (Addgene plasmid # 18454 ; http://n2t.net/addgene:18454 ; RRID:Addgene_18454)
