[The description below was written by a language model from this plasmid's Addgene catalogue record.]
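Description:
T4 Lysozyme R96H WT* is a bacterial expression plasmid built on the pHS1403 backbone (about 5 kb without insert). It carries the bacteriophage T4 lysozyme coding region, the product of phage gene e, as an insert of roughly 600 bp. The plasmid is maintained at high copy in E. coli and selected with ampicillin. No feature table accompanies the record, so the origin of replication, the promoter driving lysozyme expression and any terminator or regulatory elements of pHS1403 are not stated. No affinity tags or fusion partners are listed.

The insert was cloned by restriction digestion between BamHI (5′) and HindIII (3′), and both sites remain intact, so the fragment can be excised or exchanged. According to the depositor, the BamHI site lies 27 bp from the start codon and the HindIII site 115 bp from the stop codon. The fragment therefore includes short flanking untranslated sequence on each side of the open reading frame.

The encoded protein carries the substitution R96H, replacing arginine 96 with histidine. The "WT*" label indicates the background in which the mutation was made. In the T4 lysozyme literature this term conventionally refers to the cysteine-free pseudo-wild-type protein, although the record does not spell out those additional changes. The record gives no explicit purpose, but a construct of this kind is suited to producing the single-site variant recombinantly in E. coli. The purified protein could then be used for comparative studies of stability, folding and structure against the parent protein.
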