>Addgene plasmid #18454 | T4 Lysozyme R96H WT* | addgene partial sequence | sequence record 24240 | 3primeUP
CTANGAAAAAGCCCGCTCATTAGGCGGGCTCAGATCTGCTCATGTTTGACAGCTTATCATCGATAAGCTT
CGGCAATAAATTCTTGATATGTTTTCATATGTTTCCTTTAAATATTTTAATTAGTAATTGTCTATTCAAG
TAATTGTGAATATACTATCACAATTCCAAGAGAAAGTAAACAGCTTTATAGATTTTTATACGCGTCCCAA
GTGCCAGTTCTAAACGTTGTAATGACTCGTTTTGCGCGATTAGGTGTTTGATTATACCATCTACTTTTAG
CTAAGTTAACTGCTGCTTCATCCCAGCGTTTTTGTTGAAGCATACGTAAAGAGTTAGTAAATCCTGCCAC
ACCGGTTTCTCCCATTTGGAAAACCATATTAATCAATGCAGCATGACGAACCGCATCAAGAGAATCATAA
ACCGGTTTTAATTTAGCATTTCTCAGAATTCCGCGAACAGCAGCATCAACATCCTGATTAAAGAGTTTTT
CAGCCTCATCTTTTGTAATTACACCATTAGTATTACGCCCAATAGCTTTATCTAATTCAGATTTAGCAGC
ATTAAGTGATGGACTTTTTGTAAGCAAATGACCGATGCCAATAGTGTAATAGCCTTCTGTGTCTTTATAG
ATTTTAAGTCTAAGACCTTCATCTATACGTAACATTTCAAATATATTCATAATACCTCCTAAGCATCGAT
GGATCCTGTTTCCTGTGTGAANTGTTATCCGCTCACAATTCCACACATTATACGAGCCGATGATAATTGN
CACAGGGGANGGGAGTAGCTGANCTGTTCNGGNGAATGTANCGCCCCATCACCATAACAGCGAG
